>Addgene plasmid #138134 | pT7NT*-Bri2 113-231 R221E | addgene full sequence | sequence record 298437 | Addgene NGS Result
GAGCACCGCCGCCGCAAGGAATGGTGCATGCAAGGAGATGGCGCCCAACAGTCCCCCGGCCACGGGGCCT
GCCACCATACCCACGCCGAAACAAGCGCTCATGAGCCCGAAGTGGCGAGCCCGATCTTCCCCATCGGTGA
TGTCGGCGATATAGGCGCCAGCAACCGCACCTGTGGCGCCGGTGATGCCGGCCACGATGCGTCCGGCGTA
GAGGATCGAGATCTCGATCCCGCGAAATTAATACGACTCACTATAGGGGAATTGTGAGCGGATAACAATT
CCCCTCTAGAAATAATTTTGTTTAACTTTAAGAAGGAGATATACCATGGGCCATCATCATCATCATCATA
TGTCACACACTACACCATGGACAAACCCAGGACTCGCAGAAAACTTCATGAACAGTTTCATGCAAGGCCT
GAGCTCGATGCCAGGTTTCACGGCAAGCCAATTGGATAAGATGTCAACCATCGCACAATCCATGGTACAG
TCAATACAATCCTTGGCGGCACAAGGCAGGACATCACCGAATGACCTGCAGGCCCTTAACATGGCTTTTG
CATCTTCGATGGCAGAAATCGCGGCATCCGAAGAAGGAGGGGGAAGCCTTTCCACCAAAACTAGCTCTAT
AGCCAGTGCAATGTCCAACGCGTTTCTGCAAACAACTGGAGTGGTAAACCAACCGTTCATAAATGAAATA
ACTCAGCTCGTTAGCATGTTTGCTCAAGCAGGTATGAATGATGTCAGTGCTGGGAATTCCCTGGTGCCAC
GCGGTTCTCAGACAATTGAAGAAAATATTAAAATCTTTGAAGAAGAAGAAGTTGAATTTATCAGTGTGCC
TGTCCCAGAGTTTGCAGATAGTGATCCTGCCAACATTGTTCATGACTTTAACAAGAAACTTACAGCCTAT
TTAGATCTTAACCTGGATAAGTGCTATGTGATCCCTCTGAACACTTCCATTGTTATGCCACCCAGAAACC
TACTGGAGTTACTTATTAACATCAAGGCTGGAACCTATTTGCCTCAGTCCTATCTGATTCATGAGCACAT
GGTTATTACTGATCGCATTGAAAACATTGATCACCTGGGTTTCTTTATTTATGAACTGTGTCATGACAAG
GAAACTTACAAACTGTAAGCTTCTCGAGGGCCTCCCAGGCCGGCGCGCCCCACCGCTGAGCAATAACTAG
CATAACCCCTTGGGGCCTCTAAACGGGTCTTGAGGGGTTTTTTGCTGAAAGGAGGAACTATATCCGGATT
GGCGAATGGG
[124 nt withheld, positions 1271-1394]
C
[91 nt withheld, positions 1396-1486]
A
[49 nt withheld, positions 1488-1536]
CCTTTGACGTTGGAGTCCACGTTCTTT
[37 nt withheld, positions 1564-1600]
ACCCTATCTCGGTCTATTCTTTTGATTTATAAGGGATTTTGCCGATTTCGGCCTATTGGTTAAAAAATGA
GCTGATTTAACAAAAATTTAACGCGAATTTTAACAAAATATTAACGCTTACAATTTAGGTGGCACTTTTC
GGGGAAATGTGCGCGGAACCCCTATTTGTTTATTTTTCTAAATACATTCAAATATGTATCCGCTCATGAA
TTAATTCTTAGAAAAACTCATCGAGCATCAAATGAAACTGCAATTTATTCATATCAGGATTATCAATACC
ATATTTTTGAAAAAGCCGTTTCTGTAATGAAGGAGAAAACTCACCGAGGCAGTTCCATAGGATGGCAAGA
TCCTGGTATCGGTCTGCGATTCCGACTCGTCCAACATCAATACAACCTATTAATTTCCCCTCGTCAAAAA
TAAGGTTATCAAGTGAGAAATCACCATGAGTGACGACTGAATCCGGTGAGAATGGCAAAAGTTTATGCAT
TTCTTTCCAGACTTGTTCAACAGGCCAGCCATTACGCTCGTCATCAAAATCACTCGCATCAACCAAACCG
TTATTCATTCGTGATTGCGCCTGAGCGAGACGAAATACGCGATCGCTGTTAAAAGGACAATTACAAACAG
GAATCGAATGCAACCGGCGCAGGAACACTGCCAGCGCATCAACAATATTTTCACCTGAATCAGGATATTC
TTCTAATACCTGGAATGCTGTTTTCCCGGGGATCGCAGTGGTGAGTAACCATGCATCATCAGGAGTACGG
ATAAAATGCTTGATGGTCGGAAGAGGCATAAATTCCGTCAGCCAGTTTAGTCTGACCATCTCATCTGTAA
CATCATTGGCAACGCTACCTTTGCCATGTTTCAGAAACAACTCTGGCGCATCGGGCTTCCCATACAATCG
ATAGATTGTCGCACCTGATTGCCCGACATTATCGCGAGCCCATTTATACCCATATAAATCAGCATCCATG
TTGGAATTTAATCGCGGCCTAGAGCAAGACGTTTCCCGTTGAATATGGCTCATAACACCCCTTGTATTAC
TGTTTATGTAAGCAGACAGTTTTATTGTTCATGACCAAAATCCCTTAACGTGAGTTTTCGTTCCACTGAG
CGTCAGACCCCGTAGAAAAGATCAAAGGATCTTCTTGAGATCCTTTTTTTCTGCGCGTAATCTGCTGCTT
GCAAACAAAAAAACCACCGCTACCAGCGGTGGTTTGTTTGCCGGATCAAGAGCTACCAACTCTTTTTCCG
AAGGTAACTGGCTTCAGCAGAGCGCAGATACCAAATACTGTCCTTCTAGTGTAGCCGTAGTTAGGCCACC
ACTTCAAGAACTCTGTAGCACCGCCTACATACCTCGCTCTGCTAATCCTGTTACCAGTGGCTGCTGCCAG
TGGCGATAAGTCGTGTCTTACCGGGTTGGACTCAAGACGATAGTTACCGGATAAGGCGCAGCGGTCGGGC
TGAACGGGGGGTTCGTGCACACAGCCCAGCTTGGAGCGAACGACCTACACCGAACTGAGATACCTACAGC
GTGAGCTATGAGAAAGCGCCACGCTTCCCGAAGGGAGAAAGGCGGACAGGTATCCGGTAAGCGGCAGGGT
CGGAACAGGAGAGCGCACGAGGGAGCTTCCAGGGGGAAACGCCTGGTATCTTTATAGTCCTGTCGGGTTT
CGCCACCTCTGACTTGAGCGTCGATTTTTGTGATGCTCGTCAGGGGGGCGGAGCCTATGGAAAAACGCCA
GCAACGCGGCCTTTTTACGGTTCCTGGCCTTTTGCTGGCCTTTTGCTCACATGTTCTTTCCTGCGTTATC
CCCTGATTCTGTGGATAACCGTATTACCGCCTTTGAGTGAGCTGATACCGCTCGCCGCAGCCGAACGACC
GAGCGCAGCGAGTCAGTGAGCGAGGAAGCGGAAGAGCGCCTGATGCGGTATTTTCTCCTTACGCATCTGT
GCGGTATTTCACACCGCAATGGTGCACTCTCAGTACAATCTGCTCTGATGCCGCATAGTTAAGCCAGTAT
ACACTCCGCTATCGCTACGTGACTGGGTCATGGCTGCGCCCCGACACCCGCCAACACCCGCTGACGCGCC
CTGACGGGCTTGTCTGCTCCCGGCATCCGCTTACAGACAAGCTGTGACCGTCTCCGGGAGCTGCATGTGT
CAGAGGTTTTCACCGTCATCACCGAAACGCGCGAGGCAGCTGCGGTAAAGCTCATCAGCGTGGTCGTGAA
GCGATTCACAGATGTCTGCCTGTTCATCCGCGTCCAGCTCGTTGAGTTTCTCCAGAAGCGTTAATGTCTG
GCTTCTGATAAAGCGGGCCATGTTAAGGGCGGTTTTTTCCTGTTTGGTCACTGATGCCTCCGTGTAAGGG
GGATTTCTGTTCATGGGGGTAATGATACCGATGAAACGAGAGAGGATGCTCACGATACGGGTTACTGATG
ATGAACATGCCCGGTTACTGGAACGTTGTGAGGGTAAACAACTGGCGGTATGGATGCGGCGGGACCAGAG
AAAAATCACTCAGGGTCAATGCCAGCGCTTCGTTAATACAGATGTAGGTGTTCCACAGGGTAGCCAGCAG
CATCCTGCGATGCAGATCCGGAACATAATGGTGCAGGGCGCTGACTTCCGCGTTTCCAGACTTTACGAAA
CACGGAAACCGAAGACCATTCATGTTGTTGCTCAGGTCGCAGACGTTTTGCAGCAGCAGTCGCTTCACGT
TCGCTCGCGTATCGGTGATTCATTCTGCTAACCAGTAAGGCAACCCCGCCAGCCTAGCCGGGTCCTCAAC
GACAGGAGCACGATCATGCGCACCCGTGGGGCCGCCATGCCGGCGATAATGGCCTGCTTCTCGCCGAAAC
GTTTGGTGGCGGGACCAGTGACGAAGGCTTGAGCGAGGGCGTGCAAGATTCCGAATACCGCAAGCGACAG
GCCGATCATCGTCGCGCTCCAGCGAAAGCGGTCCTCGCCGAAAATGACCCAGAGCGCTGCCGGCACCTGT
CCTACGAGTTGCATGATAAAGAAGACAGTCATAAGTGCGGCGACGATAGTCATGCCCCGCGCCCACCGGA
AGGAGCTGACTGGGTTGAAGGCTCTCAAGGGCATCGGTCGAGATCCCGGTGCCTAATGAGTGAGCTAACT
TACATTAATTGCGTTGCGCTCACTGCCCGCTTTCCAGTCGGGAAACCTGTCGTGCCAGCTGCATTAATGA
ATCGGCCAACGCGCGGGGAGAGGCGGTTTGCGTATTGGGCGCCAGGGTGGTTTTTCTTTTCACCAGTGAG
ACGGGCAACAGCTGATTGCCCTTCACCGCCTGGCCCTGAGAGAGTTGCAGCAAGCGGTCCACGCTGGTTT
GCCCCAGCAGGCGAAAATCCTGTTTGATGGTGGTTAACGGCGGGATATAACATGAGCTGTCTTCGGTATC
GTCGTATCCCACTACCGAGATATCCGCACCAACGCGCAGCCCGGACTCGGTAATGGCGCGCATTGCGCCC
AGCGCCATCTGATCGTTGGCAACCAGCATCGCAGTGGGAACGATGCCCTCATTCAGCATTTGCATGGTTT
GTTGAAAACCGGACATGGCACTCCAGTCGCCTTCCCGTTCCGCTATCGGCTGAATTTGATTGCGAGTGAG
ATATTTATGCCAGCCAGCCAGACGCAGACGCGCCGAGACAGAACTTAATGGGCCCGCTAACAGCGCGATT
TGCTGGTGACCCAATGCGACCAGATGCTCCACGCCCAGTCGCGTACCGTCTTCATGGGAGAAAATAATAC
TGTTGATGGGTGTCTGGTCAGAGACATCAAGAAATAACGCCGGAACATTAGTGCAGGCAGCTTCCACAGC
AATGGCATCCTGGTCATCCAGCGGATAGTTAATGATCAGCCCACTGACGCGTTGCGCGAGAAGATTGTGC
ACCGCCGCTTTACAGGCTTCGACGCCGCTTCGTTCTACCATCGACACCACCACGCTGGCACCCAGTTGAT
CGGCGCGAGATTTAATCGCCGCGACAATTTGCGACGGCGCGTGCAGGGCCAGACTGGAGGTGGCAACGCC
AATCAGCAACGACTGTTTGCCCGCCAGTTGTTGTGCCACGCGGTTGGGAATGTAATTCAGCTCCGCCATC
GCCGCTTCCACTTTTTCCCGCGTTTTCGCAGAAACGTGGCTGGCCTGGTTCACCACGCGGGAAACGGTCT
GATAAGAGACACCGGCATACTCTGCGACATCGTATAACGTTACTGGTTTCACATTCACCACCCTGAATTG
ACTCTCTTCCGGGCGCTATCATGCCATACCGCGAAAGGTTTTGCGCCATTCGATGGTGTCCGGGATCTCG
ACGCTCTCCCTTATGCGACTCCTGCATTAGGAAGCAGCCCAGTAGTAGGTTGAGGCCGTT
Features (pLannotate 1.2.2; 18 found; start..end, strand, type, name):
    239..257     +  promoter       T7 promoter: promoter for bacteriophage T7 RNA polymerase
    258..282     +  protein_bind   lac operator: The lac repressor binds to the lac operator to inhibit transcription in E. coli. This inhibition can be relieved by adding lactose or isopropyl-β-D-thiogalactopyranoside (IPTG). lac repressor encoded by lacI
    297..319     +  RBS            RBS: efficient ribosome binding site from bacteriophage T7 gene 10 (Olins and Rangwala, 1989)
    332..349     +  CDS            capTEV™ (fragment): composite tag for in vivo biotinylation, TEV protease cleavage, and 6xHis tagging
    779..1135    +  CDS            ITM2B (fragment): ITM2B_HUMAN - Also known as BRI, BRI2. Experimental evidence at protein level: Swiss-Prot protein existence level 1. Bri23 peptide prevents aggregation of APP amyloid-beta protein 42 into toxic oligomers. From Homo sapiens (Human).
   1187..1234    +  terminator     T7 terminator: transcription terminator for bacteriophage T7 RNA polymerase
   1271..1699    +  rep_origin     f1 ori (sequence partly withheld): f1 bacteriophage origin of replication; arrow indicates direction of (+) strand synthesis
   1752..1809    +  promoter       AmpR promoter (fragment): bla
   1818..2633    -  CDS            KanR: aminoglycoside phosphotransferase; aph(3')-Ia; confers resistance to kanamycin in bacteria or G418 (Geneticin®) in eukaryotes
   2755..3343    +  rep_origin     ori: high-copy-number ColE1/pMB1/pBR322/pUC origin of replication
   3529..3668    -  misc_feature   bom: basis of mobility region from pBR322
   3770..3961    -  CDS            rop: Rop protein, which maintains plasmids at low copy number; rop
   3978..4358    +  CDS            YPB1_ECOLX: Protein predicted: Swiss-Prot protein existence level 4. From Escherichia coli.
   4430..4721    -  CDS            TcR (fragment): tetracycline efflux protein; tet; confers resistance to tetracycline
   4736..4757    -  protein_bind   CAP binding site: CAP binding activates transcription in the presence of cAMP. E. coli catabolite activator protein
   4770..5852    -  CDS            lacI: lac repressor; lacI; The lac repressor binds to the lac operator to inhibit transcription in E. coli. This inhibition can be relieved by adding lactose or isopropyl-β-D-thiogalactopyranoside (IPTG).
   5853..5930    -  promoter       lacI promoter: lacI
   5938..217     -  CDS            TcR (fragment) (across the origin): tetracycline efflux protein; tet; confers resistance to tetracycline
