[The description below was written by a language model from this plasmid's Addgene catalogue record and pLannotate feature annotations shown in this document.]
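Description:
pT7NT*-Bri2 113-231 R221E is a bacterial expression plasmid of about 6 kb, built on a modified pET backbone, for producing the R221E mutant of the human Bri2 (ITM2B) BRICHOS domain in E. coli. It is selected with kanamycin through an aph(3')-Ia resistance gene and replicates from a ColE1/pMB1-type origin. The feature table also shows the pBR322-derived bom site and rop gene, an f1 phage origin, and leftover fragments of a tetracycline resistance gene that are backbone remnants rather than working markers. The catalogue lists the plasmid as high copy, although rop is normally associated with reduced copy number.

The expression cassette follows the standard pET design. A T7 promoter is followed directly by a lac operator and the T7 gene 10 ribosome binding site, and a T7 terminator lies downstream. The plasmid carries its own lacI gene, so transcription is repressed until IPTG is added in a host that supplies T7 RNA polymerase. The 357 bp insert, which by the construct name covers residues 113-231 of Bri2, sits between retained EcoRI and HindIII sites. It is fused at its N terminus to NT*, a tag derived from spider silk proteins that is generally used to improve the solubility and yield of aggregation-prone partners. The annotation does not label NT* itself, but the unannotated stretch between the start of the reading frame and the ITM2B fragment is where it would lie. A short match near the start is consistent with a His tag, though the catalogue does not mention one. The associated work concerns Bri2 BRICHOS chaperone activity against amyloid-beta, so the plasmid serves to make recombinant mutant protein for such studies.
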