Addgene plasmid #138134: pT7NT*-Bri2 113-231 R221E
Purpose: Expresseds human Bri2 BRICHOS R221E mutant in E. coli
Depositing lab: Jan Johansson. Depositing organization: Karolinska Institutet. Publication: Augmentation of Bri2 molecular chaperone activity against amyloid-beta reduces neurotoxicity in mouse hippocampus in vitro. Chen G, Andrade-Talavera Y, Tambaro S, Leppert A, Nilsson HE, Zhong X, Landreh M, Nilsson P, Hebert H, Biverstal H, Fisahn A, Abelein A, Johansson J. Commun Biol. 2020 Jan 20;3(1):32. doi: 10.1038/s42003-020-0757-z. PubMed 31959875.
Backbone
  Vector backbone: modified pET vector
  Backbone size w/o insert (bp): 5647
  Total vector size (bp): 6004
  Vector type: Bacterial Expression
Growth in bacteria
  Bacterial resistance: Kanamycin, 50 μg/mL
  Growth temperature: 30°C
  Growth strain: DH5alpha
  Copy number: High Copy
Gene/Insert
  Gene/Insert name: human Bri2 BRICHOS R221E
  Species: H. sapiens (human)
  Insert size (bp): 357
  Entrez Gene: ITM2B (a.k.a. ABRI, BRI, BRI2, BRICD2B, E25B, E3-16, FBD, RDGCA, imBRI2)
  Promoter: T7
  Tag / fusion protein: NT* tag derived from spider silk proteins (N terminal on insert)
  Cloning method: Restriction Enzyme; 5′ cloning site EcoRI (not destroyed); 3′ cloning site HindIII (not destroyed)
  Sequencing primers: 5′ T7 promoter primer; 3′ T7 terminator primer
Terms and licenses: Academic/Nonprofit Terms; Industry Terms: Not Available to Industry
How to cite: pT7NT*-Bri2 113-231 R221E was a gift from Jan Johansson (Addgene plasmid # 138134 ; http://n2t.net/addgene:138134 ; RRID:Addgene_138134)
